>Addgene plasmid #216016 | AA048 | addgene full sequence | sequence record 431387 | Addgene NGS Result
TCGCGCGTTTCGGTGATGACGGTGAAAACCTCTGACACATGCAGCTCCCGGAGACGGTCACAGCTTGTCT
GTAAGCGGATGCCGGGAGCAGACAAGCCCGTCAGGGCGCGTCAGCGGGTGTTGGCGGGTGTCGGGGCTGG
CTTAACTATGCGGCATCAGAGCAGATTGTACTGAGAGTGCACCATATGCGGTGTGAAATACCGCACAGAT
GCGTAAGGAGAAAATACCGCATCAGGCGCCATTCGCCATTCAGGCTGCGCAACTGTTGGGAAGGGCGATC
GGTGCGGGCCTCTTCGCTATTACGCCAGCTGGCGAAAGGGGGATGTGCTGCAAGGCGATTAAGTTGGGTA
ACGCCAGGGTTTTCCCAGTCACGACGTTGTAAAACGACGGCCAGAGAATTCGAGCTCGGTACCTCGCGAA
TACATCTAGATGAAGACTGGCAGCACACAGTTCGAGGGCTTTACCAACCTGTATCAGGTGAGCAAGACAC
TGCGGTTTGAGCTGATCCCACAGGGCAAGACCCTGAAGCACATCCAGGAGCAGGGCTTCATCGAGGAGGA
CAAGGCCCGCAATGATCACTACAAGGAGCTGAAGCCCATCATCGATCGGATCTACAAGACCTATGCCGAC
CAGTGCCTGCAGCTGGTGCAGCTGGATTGGGAGAACCTGAGCGCCGCCATCGACTCCTATAGAAAGGAGA
AAACCGAGGAGACAAGGAACGCCCTGATCGAGGAGCAGGCCACATATCGCAATGCCATCCACGACTACTT
CATCGGCCGGACAGACAACCTGACCGATGCCATCAATAAGAGACACGCCGAGATCTACAAGGGCCTGTTC
AAGGCCGAGCTGTTTAATGGCAAGGTGCTGAAGCAGCTGGGCACCGTGACCACAACCGAGCACGAGAACG
CCCTGCTGCGGAGCTTCGACAAGTTTACAACCTACTTCTCCGGCTTTTATCGGAACAGGAAGAACGTGTT
CAGCGCCGAGGATATCAGCACAGCCATCCCACACCGCATCGTGCAGGACAACTTCCCCAAGTTTAAGGAG
AATTGTCACATCTTCACACGCCTGATCACCGCCGTGCCCAGCCTGCGGGAGCACTTTGAGAACGTGAAGA
AGGCCATCGGCATCTTCGTGAGCACCTCCATCGAGGAGGTGTTTTCCTTCCCTTTTTATAACCAGCTGCT
GACACAGACCCAGATCGACCTGTATAACCAGCTGCTGGGAGGAATCTCTCGGGAGGCAGGCACCGAGAAG
ATCAAGGGCCTGAACGAGGTGCTGAATCTGGCCATCCAGAAGAATGATGAGACAGCCCACATCATCGCCT
CCCTGCCACACAGATTCATCCCCCTGTTTAAGCAGATCCTGTCCGATAGGAACACCCTGTCTTTCATCCT
GGAGGAGTTTAAGAGCGACGAGGAAGTGATCCAGTCCTTCTGCAAGTACAAGACACTGCTGAGAAACGAG
AACGTGCTGGAGACAGCCGAGGCCCTGTTTAACGAGCTGAACAGCATCGACCTGACACACATCTTCATCA
GCCACAAGAAGCTGGAGACAATCAGCAGCGCCCTGTGCGACCACTGGGATACACTGAGGAATGCCCTGTA
TGAGCGGAGAATCTCCGAGCTGACAGGCAAGATCACCAAGTCTGCCAAGGAGAAGGTGCAGCGCAGCCTG
AAGCACGAGGATATCAACCTGCAGGAGATCATCTCTGCCGCAGGCAAGGAGCTGAGCGAGGCCTTCAAGC
AGAAAACCAGCGAGATCCTGTCCCACGCACACGCCGCCCTGGATCAGCCACTGCCTACAACCCTGAAGAA
GCAGGAGGAGAAGGAGATCCTGAAGTCTCAGCTGGACAGCCTGCTGGGCCTGTACCACCTGCTGGACTGG
TTTGCCGTGGATGAGTCCAACGAGGTGGACCCCGAGTTCTCTGCCCGGCTGACCGGCATCAAGCTGGAGA
TGGAGCCTTCTCTGAGCTTCTACAACAAGGCCAGAAATTATGCCACCAAGAAGCCCTACTCCGTGGAGAA
GTTCAAGCTGAACTTTCAGATGCCTACACTGGCCCGCGGCTGGGACGTGAATCGGGAGAAGAACAATGGC
GCCATCCTGTTTGTGAAGAACGGCCTGTACTATCTGGGCATCATGCCAAAGCAGAAGGGCAGGTATAAGG
CCCTGAGCTTCGAGCCCACAGAGAAAACCAGCGAGGGCTTTGATAAGATGTACTATGACTACTTCCCTGA
TGCCGCCAAGATGATCCCAAAGTGCAGCACCCAGCTGAAGGCCGTGACAGCCCACTTTCAGACCCACACA
ACCCCCATCCTGCTGTCCAACAATTTCATCGAGCCTCTGGAGATCACAAAGGAGATCTACGACCTGAACA
ATCCTGAGAAGGAGCCAAAGAAGTTTCAGACAGCCTACGCCAAGAAAACCGGCGACCAGAAGGGCTACAG
AGAGGCCCTGTGCAAGTGGATCGACTTCACAAGGGATTTTCTGTCCAAGTATACCAAGACAACCTCTATC
GATCTGTCTAGCCTGCGGCCATCCTCTCAGTATAAGGACCTGGGCGAGTACTATGCCGAGCTGAATCCCC
TGCTGTACCACATCAGCTTCCAGAGAATCGCCGAGAAGGAGATCATGGATGCCGTGGAGACAGGCAAGCT
GTACCTGTTCCAGATCTATAACAAGGACTTTGCCAAGGGCCACCACGGCAAGCCTAATCTGCACACACTG
TATTGGACCGGCCTGTTTTCTCCAGAGAACCTGGCCAAGACAAGCATCAAGCTGAATGGCCAGGCCGAGC
TGTTCTACCGCCCTAAGTCCAGGATGAAGAGGATGGCACACCGGCTGGGAGAGAAGATGCTGAACAAGAA
GCTGAAGGATCAGAAAACCCCAATCCCCGACACCCTGTACCAGGAGCTGTACGACTATGTGAATCACAGA
CTGTCCCACGACCTGTCTGATGAGGCCAGGGCCCTGCTGCCCAACGTGATCACCAAGGAGGTGTCTCACG
AGATCATCAAGGATAGGCGCTTTACCAGCGACAAGTTCTTTTTCCACGTGCCTATCACACTGAACTATCA
GGCCGCCAATTCCCCATCTAAGTTCAACCAGAGGGTGAATGCCTACCTGAAGGAGCACCCCGAGACACCT
ATCATCGGCATCGCCCGGGGCGAGAGAAACCTGATCTATATCACAGTGATCGACTCCACCGGCAAGATCC
TGGAGCAGCGGAGCCTGAACACCATCCAGCAGTTTGATTACCAGAAGAAGCTGGACAACAGGGAGAAGGA
GAGGGTGGCAGCAAGGCAGGCCTGGTCTGTGGTGGGCACAATCAAGGATCTGAAGCAGGGCTATCTGAGC
CAGGTCATCCACGAGATCGTGGACCTGATGATCCACTACCAGGCCGTGGTGGTGCTGGAGAACCTGAATT
TCGGCTTTAAGAGCAAGAGGACCGGCATCGCCGAGAAGGCCGTGTACCAGCAGTTCGAGAAGATGCTGAT
CGATAAGCTGAATTGCCTGGTGCTGAAGGACTATCCAGCAGAGAAAGTGGGAGGCGTGCTGAACCCATAC
CAGCTGACAGACCAGTTCACCTCCTTTGCCAAGATGGGCACCCAGTCTGGCTTCCTGTTTTACGTGCCTG
CCCCATATACATCTAAGATCGATCCCCTGACCGGCTTCGTGGACCCCTTCGTGTGGAAAACCATCAAGAA
TCACGAGAGCCGCAAGCACTTCCTGGAGGGCTTCGACTTTCTGCACTACGACGTGAAAACCGGCGACTTC
ATCCTGCACTTTAAGATGAACAGAAATCTGTCCTTCCAGAGGGGCCTGCCCGGCTTTATGCCTGCATGGG
ATATCGTGTTCGAGAAGAACGAGACACAGTTTGACGCCAAGGGCACCCCTTTCATCGCCGGCAAGAGAAT
CGTGCCAGTGATCGAGAATCACAGATTCACCGGCAGATACCGGGACCTGTATCCTGCCAACGAGCTGATC
GCCCTGCTGGAGGAGAAGGGCATCGTGTTCAGGGATGGCTCCAACATCCTGCCAAAGCTGCTGGAGAATG
ACGATTCTCACGCCATCGACACCATGGTGGCCCTGATCCGCAGCGTGCTGCAGATGCGGAACTCCAATGC
CGCCACAGGCGAGGACTATATCAACAGCCCCGTGCGCGATCTGAATGGCGTGTGCTTCGACTCCCGGTTT
CAGAACCCAGAGTGGCCCATGGACGCCGATGCCAATGGCGCCTACCACATCGCCCTGAAGGGCCAGCTGC
TGCTGAATCACCTGAAGGAGAGCAAGGATCTGAAGCTGCAGAACGGCATCTCCAATCAGGACTGGCTGGC
CTACATCCAGGAGCTGCGCAACGGGTCCAAGTCTTCATCGGATCCCGGGCCCGTCGACTGCAGAGGCCTG
CATGCAAGCTTGGTGTAATCATGGTCATAGCTGTTTCCTGTGTGAAATTGTTATCCGCTCACAATTCCAC
ACAACATACGAGCCGGAAGCATAAAGTGTAAAGCCTGGGGTGCCTAATGAGTGAGCTAACTCACATTAAT
TGCGTTGCGCTCACTGCCCGCTTTCCAGTCGGGAAACCTGTCGTGCCAGCTGCATTAATGAATCGGCCAA
CGCGCGGGGAGAGGCGGTTTGCGTATTGGGCGCTCTTCCGCTTCCTCGCTCACTGACTCGCTGCGCTCGG
TCGTTCGGCTGCGGCGAGCGGTATCAGCTCACTCAAAGGCGGTAATACGGTTATCCACAGAATCAGGGGA
TAACGCAGGAAAGAACATGTGAGCAAAAGGCCAGCAAAAGGCCAGGAACCGTAAAAAGGCCGCGTTGCTG
GCGTTTTTCCATAGGCTCCGCCCCCCTGACGAGCATCACAAAAATCGACGCTCAAGTCAGAGGTGGCGAA
ACCCGACAGGACTATAAAGATACCAGGCGTTTCCCCCTGGAAGCTCCCTCGTGCGCTCTCCTGTTCCGAC
CCTGCCGCTTACCGGATACCTGTCCGCCTTTCTCCCTTCGGGAAGCGTGGCGCTTTCTCATAGCTCACGC
TGTAGGTATCTCAGTTCGGTGTAGGTCGTTCGCTCCAAGCTGGGCTGTGTGCACGAACCCCCCGTTCAGC
CCGACCGCTGCGCCTTATCCGGTAACTATCGTCTTGAGTCCAACCCGGTAAGACACGACTTATCGCCACT
GGCAGCAGCCACTGGTAACAGGATTAGCAGAGCGAGGTATGTAGGCGGTGCTACAGAGTTCTTGAAGTGG
TGGCCTAACTACGGCTACACTAGAAGAACAGTATTTGGTATCTGCGCTCTGCTGAAGCCAGTTACCTTCG
GAAAAAGAGTTGGTAGCTCTTGATCCGGCAAACAAACCACCGCTGGTAGCGGTGGTTTTTTTGTTTGCAA
GCAGCAGATTACGCGCAGAAAAAAAGGATCTCAAGAAGATCCTTTGATCTTTTCTACGGGGTCTGACGCT
CAGTGGAACGAAAACTCACGTTAAGGGATTTTGGTCATGAGATTATCAAAAAGGATCTTCACCTAGATCC
TTTTAAATTAAAAATGAAGTTTTAAATCAAGCCCAATCTGAATAATGTTACAACCAATTAACCAATTCTG
ATTAGAAAAACTCATCGAGCATCAAATGAAACTGCAATTTATTCATATCAGGATTATCAATACCATATTT
TTGAAAAAGCCGTTTCTGTAATGAAGGAGAAAACTCACCGAGGCAGTTCCATAGGATGGCAAGATCCTGG
TATCGGTCTGCGATTCCGACTCGTCCAACATCAATACAACCTATTAATTTCCCCTCGTCAAAAATAAGGT
TATCAAGTGAGAAATCACCATGAGTGACGACTGAATCCGGTGAGAATGGCAAAAGTTTATGCATTTCTTT
CCAGACTTGTTCAACAGGCCAGCCATTACGCTCGTCATCAAAATCACTCGCATCAACCAAACCGTTATTC
ATTCGTGATTGCGCCTGAGCGAGACGAAATACGCGATCGCTGTTAAAAGGACAATTACAAACAGGAATCG
AATGCAACCGGCGCAGGAACACTGCCAGCGCATCAACAATATTTTCACCTGAATCAGGATATTCTTCTAA
TACCTGGAATGCTGTTTTTCCGGGGATCGCAGTGGTGAGTAACCATGCATCATCAGGAGTACGGATAAAA
TGCTTGATGGTCGGAAGAGGCATAAATTCCGTCAGCCAGTTTAGTCTGACCATCTCATCTGTAACATCAT
TGGCAACGCTACCTTTGCCATGTTTCAGAAACAACTCTGGCGCATCGGGCTTCCCATACAAGCGATAGAT
TGTCGCACCTGATTGCCCGACATTATCGCGAGCCCATTTATACCCATATAAATCAGCATCCATGTTGGAA
TTTAATCGCGGCCTCGACGTTTCCCGTTGAATATGGCTCATAACACCCCTTGTATTACTGTTTATGTAAG
CAGACAGTTTTATTGTTCATGATGATATATTTTTATCTTGTGCAATGTAACATCAGAGATTTTGAGACAC
GGGCCAGAGCTGCA
Features (pLannotate 1.2.2; 10 found; start..end, strand, type, name):
    137..236     +  misc_feature   bom (fragment): basis of mobility region from pBR322
    242..399     -  CDS            lacZα (fragment): LacZα fragment of β-galactosidase; lacZ fragment
    445..4362    +  CDS            AsCpf1: CRISPR-associated protein from Acidaminococcus sp. BV3L6 (Zetsche et al., 2015)
   4458..4474    -  protein_bind   lac operator: The lac repressor binds to the lac operator to inhibit transcription in E. coli. This inhibition can be relieved by adding lactose or isopropyl-β-D-thiogalactopyranoside (IPTG). lac repressor encoded by lacI
   4482..4512    -  promoter       lac promoter: promoter for the E. coli lac operon
   4527..4548    -  protein_bind   CAP binding site: CAP binding activates transcription in the presence of cAMP. E. coli catabolite activator protein
   4561..4653    -  CDS            lacI (fragment): lac repressor; lacI; The lac repressor binds to the lac operator to inhibit transcription in E. coli. This inhibition can be relieved by adding lactose or isopropyl-β-D-thiogalactopyranoside (IPTG).
   4836..5424    -  rep_origin     ori: high-copy-number ColE1/pMB1/pBR322/pUC origin of replication
   5602..6411    -  CDS            KanR: aminoglycoside phosphotransferase; aph(3')-Ia; confers resistance to kanamycin in bacteria or G418 (Geneticin®) in eukaryotes
   6518..35      +  CDS            rop (fragment) (across the origin): Rop protein, which maintains plasmids at low copy number; rop
