[The description below was written by a language model from this plasmid's Addgene catalogue record and pLannotate feature annotations shown in this document.]
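Description:
AA048 is a fragment plasmid from the Fragmid modular vector assembly toolkit, built on the pUC57-Kan cloning backbone and classified as a CRISPR "fragment" rather than a finished expression vector. It is propagated in E. coli through a high-copy ColE1/pUC-type origin of replication and selected with kanamycin via the KanR (aminoglycoside phosphotransferase) gene. The remaining annotated backbone elements are typical pUC-derived remnants: fragments of bom, rop and lacI, together with a lac promoter, lac operator, CAP binding site and a partial lacZα sequence flanking the cloning region.

The payload is a roughly 3.9 kb open reading frame annotated as AsCpf1, which the catalogue identifies as dCas12a (D908A) v1.1 from the enhanced Acidaminococcus sp. variant (EnAs). The D908A substitution inactivates the RuvC nuclease domain, giving a deactivated Cas12a that can still be guided to DNA by a crRNA but does not cut it. Such a protein is generally used as a programmable DNA-binding scaffold, for example when fused to transcriptional or epigenetic effector domains. The Cas12a coding sequence lies on the opposite strand from the lac promoter, and no eukaryotic promoter, polyadenylation signal, tags or nuclear localisation signals are annotated. This fits its role as a Cas protein module that is combined with other fragments (promoters, effector domains, selection markers, guide cassettes) in a destination vector to build complete CRISPR constructs. The record does not state the cloning method or the sites flanking the insert that are used for assembly.
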