Addgene plasmid #216016: AA048
Purpose: Fragmid fragment: (Cas protein) deactivated Cas
Depositing lab: John Doench. Depositing organization: Broad Institute. Publication: Modular vector assembly enables rapid assessment of emerging CRISPR technologies. McGee AV, Liu YV, Griffith AL, Szegletes ZM, Wen B, Kraus C, Miller NW, Steger RJ, Escude Velasco B, Bosch JA, Zirin JD, Viswanatha R, Sontheimer EJ, Goodale A, Greene MA, Green TM, Doench JG. Cell Genom. 2024 Mar 13;4(3):100519. doi: 10.1016/j.xgen.2024.100519. PubMed 38484704.
Backbone
  Vector backbone: pUC57-Kan
  Vector type: CRISPR ; Fragment
Growth in bacteria
  Bacterial resistance: Kanamycin, 50 μg/mL
  Growth temperature: 37°C
  Growth strain: DH5alpha
  Copy number: Unknown
Gene/Insert
  Gene/Insert name: dCas12a (D908A)_v1.1 [EnAs]
  Species: Enhanced Acidaminococcus sp.
  Cloning method: Unknown
Resource information
  A portion of this plasmid was derived from a plasmid made by: Genscript ID: U9799GC010-12
Terms and licenses: Academic/Nonprofit Terms; Industry Terms: Not Available to Industry
Depositor comments: Please visit https://www.biorxiv.org/content/10.1101/2023.10.25.564061v1 for bioRxiv preprint.
How to cite: AA048 was a gift from John Doench (Addgene plasmid # 216016 ; http://n2t.net/addgene:216016 ; RRID:Addgene_216016)
